Addgene plasmid #139763: TBXTA-c026
Purpose: Protein expression/GST pull-down
Depositing lab: Opher Gileadi. Depositing organization: University of Oxford.
Backbone
  Vector backbone: pGTVL2 (GenBank: JF522100.1)
  Backbone manufacturer: SGC
  Backbone size w/o insert (bp): 5993
  Vector type: Bacterial Expression
Growth in bacteria
  Bacterial resistance: Kanamycin, 50 μg/mL
  Growth temperature: 37°C
  Growth strain: DH5alpha
  Copy number: High Copy
Gene/Insert
  Gene/Insert name: TBXT, Full-length, WT (alt name: Brachyury)
  Species: H. sapiens (human)
  Insert size (bp): 1341
  Mutation: Contains only amino acids S2- M435
  Entrez Gene: TBXT (a.k.a. SAVA, T, TFT)
  Promoter: T7
  Tag / fusion protein: His6-GST-TEV (N terminal on backbone)
  Cloning method: Ligation Independent Cloning
  Sequencing primers: 5′ pGEX5: GGGCTGGCAAGCCACGTTTGGTG; 3′ T7R
Terms and licenses: Academic/Nonprofit Terms; Industry Terms: Not Available to Industry
Depositor comments: S2- M435 : Codon-optimized for E. coli expression
How to cite: TBXTA-c026 was a gift from Opher Gileadi (Addgene plasmid # 139763 ; http://n2t.net/addgene:139763 ; RRID:Addgene_139763)
