[The description below was written by a language model from this plasmid's Addgene catalogue record and pLannotate feature annotations shown in this document.]
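Description:
TBXTA-c026 is a bacterial expression plasmid built on the pGTVL2 backbone, a pET-style ligation-independent cloning vector, and is intended for producing recombinant human TBXT (Brachyury) in E. coli for protein purification and GST pull-down experiments. It is maintained through a ColE1/pMB1-type origin and selected with kanamycin via an aminoglycoside phosphotransferase gene. The catalogue lists it as high copy, although the feature table also detects a rop gene and the pBR322 bom region, which are normally associated with lower copy number. An f1 origin is present as well, and short tetracycline-resistance fragments appear to be nonfunctional backbone remnants.

The insert is a codon-optimised sequence encoding essentially full-length wild-type TBXT, residues S2 to M435. It is fused in frame behind an N-terminal His6-GST tag followed by a TEV protease site, so the tag can be used for nickel or glutathione affinity capture and then removed by cleavage if required. Transcription is driven by a T7 promoter with an adjacent lac operator and the T7 gene 10 ribosome binding site, and it ends at a T7 terminator. The plasmid-borne lacI gene supplies repressor, so expression stays off until it is induced with IPTG in a host that provides T7 RNA polymerase. The annotation also picks up a His-tag fragment and a short T7 gene 10-derived segment downstream of the TBXT coding region. The catalogue describes only the N-terminal tag, so these are probably untranslated vector sequence, though the record does not confirm this. TBXT is a T-box transcription factor involved in mesoderm formation, and the GST fusion suits it to interaction and binding studies.
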