Features (pLannotate 1.2.2; 20 found; start..end, strand, type, name):
      1..19      +  promoter       T7 promoter: promoter for bacteriophage T7 RNA polymerase
     20..44      +  protein_bind   lac operator: The lac repressor binds to the lac operator to inhibit transcription in E. coli. This inhibition can be relieved by adding lactose or isopropyl-β-D-thiogalactopyranoside (IPTG). lac repressor encoded by lacI
     59..81      +  RBS            RBS: efficient ribosome binding site from bacteriophage T7 gene 10 (Olins and Rangwala, 1989)
    116..770     +  CDS            GST (fragment): glutathione S-transferase from Schistosoma japonicum
    827..2128    +  CDS            TBXT: TBXT_HUMAN - Also known as T. Experimental evidence at protein level: Swiss-Prot protein existence level 1. Involved in the transcriptional regulation of genes required for mesoderm formation and differentiation. Binds to a palindromic site (called T site) and activates gene transcription when bound to such a site. From Homo sapiens (Human).
   2194..2211    +  CDS            9xHis (fragment): 9xHis affinity tag
   2221..2270    +  CDS            SET1 (fragment): solubility-enhancement tag derived from T7 phage gene 10B
   2278..2325    +  terminator     T7 terminator: transcription terminator for bacteriophage T7 RNA polymerase
   2362..2790    +  rep_origin     f1 ori (sequence partly withheld): f1 bacteriophage origin of replication; arrow indicates direction of (+) strand synthesis
   2843..2900    +  promoter       AmpR promoter (fragment): bla
   2909..3724    -  CDS            KanR: aminoglycoside phosphotransferase; aph(3')-Ia; confers resistance to kanamycin in bacteria or G418 (Geneticin®) in eukaryotes
   3846..4434    +  rep_origin     ori: high-copy-number ColE1/pMB1/pBR322/pUC origin of replication
   4620..4759    -  misc_feature   bom: basis of mobility region from pBR322
   4861..5052    -  CDS            rop: Rop protein, which maintains plasmids at low copy number; rop
   5069..5449    +  CDS            YPB1_ECOLX: Protein predicted: Swiss-Prot protein existence level 4. From Escherichia coli.
   5521..5812    -  CDS            TcR (fragment): tetracycline efflux protein; tet; confers resistance to tetracycline
   5827..5848    -  protein_bind   CAP binding site: CAP binding activates transcription in the presence of cAMP. E. coli catabolite activator protein
   5861..6943    -  CDS            lacI: lac repressor; lacI; The lac repressor binds to the lac operator to inhibit transcription in E. coli. This inhibition can be relieved by adding lactose or isopropyl-β-D-thiogalactopyranoside (IPTG).
   6944..7021    -  promoter       lacI promoter: lacI
   7029..7308    -  CDS            TcR (fragment): tetracycline efflux protein; tet; confers resistance to tetracycline
>Addgene plasmid #139763 | TBXTA-c026 | addgene full sequence | sequence record 296576 | Addgene NGS Result
TAATACGACTCACTATAGGGGAATTGTGAGCGGATAACAATTCCCCTCTAGAAATAATTTTGTTTAACTT
TAAGAAGGAGATATACATATGCACCATCATCATCATCATTCTTCTATGTCCCCTATACTAGGTTATTGGA
AAATTAAGGGCCTTGTGCAACCCACTCGACTTCTTTTGGAATATCTTGAAGAAAAATATGAAGAGCATTT
GTATGAGCGCGATGAAGGTGATAAATGGCGAAACAAAAAGTTTGAATTGGGTTTGGAGTTTCCCAATCTT
CCTTATTATATTGATGGTGATGTTAAATTAACACAGTCTATGGCCATCATACGTTATATAGCTGACAAGC
ACAACATGTTGGGTGGTTGTCCAAAAGAGCGTGCAGAGATTTCAATGCTTGAAGGAGCGGTTTTGGATAT
TAGATACGGTGTTTCGAGAATTGCATATAGTAAAGACTTTGAAACTCTCAAAGTTGATTTTCTTAGCAAG
CTACCTGAAATGCTGAAAATGTTCGAAGATCGTTTATGTCATAAAACATATTTAAATGGTGATCATGTAA
CCCATCCTGACTTCATGTTGTATGACGCTCTTGATGTTGTTTTATACATGGACCCAATGTGCCTGGATGC
GTTCCCAAAATTAGTTTGTTTTAAAAAACGTATTGAAGCTATCCCACAAATTGATAAGTACTTGAAATCC
AGCAAGTATATAGCATGGCCTTTGCAGGGCTGGCAAGCCACGTTTGGTGGTGCCGACCATCCTCCAAAAT
CGAGCTCAGGTGTAGATCTGGGTACCGAGAACCTGTACTTCCAATCCATGTCCAATAGCAGCCCTGGCAC
CGAAAGCGCCGGTAAGAGCCTACAGTACCGTGTGGACCATTTACTGAGCGCCGTGGAGAACGAACTACAG
GCAGGCAGCGAAAAAGGTGACCCGACCGAACGCGAACTGCGTGTGGGTCTGGAAGAAAGCGAACTGTGGC
TGCGCTTTAAAGAGCTGACCAACGAAATGATCGTGACCAAAAACGGCCGCCGCATGTTTCCTGTGCTGAA
AGTTAACGTGAGCGGCCTGGACCCGAACGCCATGTACAGCTTCCTGCTGGATTTCGTTGCCGCAGATAAC
CACCGCTGGAAGTATGTGAACGGCGAATGGGTGCCGGGTGGCAAACCGGAACCGCAGGCACCTAGCTGCG
TGTATATCCACCCGGATAGCCCTAACTTCGGTGCCCATTGGATGAAAGCCCCGGTGAGCTTCAGCAAGGT
GAAGCTGACCAACAAACTGAACGGCGGCGGCCAAATCATGCTGAACAGCTTACATAAATATGAACCTCGC
ATCCACATTGTGCGTGTGGGCGGCCCGCAACGTATGATCACCAGCCATTGCTTCCCGGAGACACAGTTCA
TTGCCGTTACCGCCTACCAGAACGAGGAAATTACCGCACTGAAAATTAAATACAACCCTTTTGCAAAAGC
CTTCTTAGATGCCAAAGAGCGCAGCGACCACAAAGAAATGATGGAGGAACCGGGCGACAGCCAGCAGCCT
GGTTATAGCCAATGGGGCTGGCTGCTGCCGGGTACCAGTACACTGTGCCCGCCGGCAAACCCGCATCCTC
AGTTTGGTGGCGCCCTGAGCTTACCGAGCACCCACAGTTGTGATCGCTATCCTACCCTGCGTAGCCATCG
TAGCAGTCCGTACCCGAGCCCGTATGCACATCGTAACAACAGCCCGACATATAGCGACAACAGCCCGGCC
TGTCTGAGCATGCTACAGAGCCATGATAACTGGAGCAGCCTGGGCATGCCGGCACATCCGAGCATGCTGC
CGGTGAGTCACAATGCCAGCCCGCCGACCAGTAGCAGCCAGTATCCTAGCCTGTGGAGCGTTAGTAACGG
TGCAGTGACCCCGGGTAGCCAGGCAGCAGCAGTTAGCAATGGTCTGGGCGCCCAGTTTTTTCGCGGCAGT
CCGGCACATTACACCCCGCTGACCCATCCTGTGAGTGCCCCGAGCAGTAGTGGTAGCCCGCTGTATGAAG
GTGCCGCAGCCGCCACCGACATTGTTGACAGCCAGTATGATGCCGCCGCACAGGGTCGCCTGATTGCAAG
CTGGACCCCTGTGAGTCCGCCGAGCATGTGACAGTAAAGGTGGATACGGATCCGAATTCGAGCTCCGTCG
ACAAGCTTGCGGCCGCACTCGAGCACCACCACCACCACCACTGAGATCCGGCTGCTAACAAAGCCCGAAA
GGAAGCTGAGTTGGCTGCTGCCACCGCTGAGCAATAACTAGCATAACCCCTTGGGGCCTCTAAACGGGTC
TTGAGGGGTTTTTTGCTGAAAGGAGGAACTATATCCGGATTGGCGAATGGG
[124 nt withheld, positions 2362-2485]
C
[91 nt withheld, positions 2487-2577]
A
[49 nt withheld, positions 2579-2627]
CCTTTGACGTTGGAGTCCACGTTCTTT
[37 nt withheld, positions 2655-2691]
ACCCTATCTCGGTCTATTCTTTTGATTTATAAGGGATTTTGCCGATTTCGGCCTATTGGTTAAAAAATGA
GCTGATTTAACAAAAATTTAACGCGAATTTTAACAAAATATTAACGCTTACAATTTAGGTGGCACTTTTC
GGGGAAATGTGCGCGGAACCCCTATTTGTTTATTTTTCTAAATACATTCAAATATGTATCCGCTCATGAA
TTAATTCTTAGAAAAACTCATCGAGCATCAAATGAAACTGCAATTTATTCATATCAGGATTATCAATACC
ATATTTTTGAAAAAGCCGTTTCTGTAATGAAGGAGAAAACTCACCGAGGCAGTTCCATAGGATGGCAAGA
TCCTGGTATCGGTCTGCGATTCCGACTCGTCCAACATCAATACAACCTATTAATTTCCCCTCGTCAAAAA
TAAGGTTATCAAGTGAGAAATCACCATGAGTGACGACTGAATCCGGTGAGAATGGCAAAAGTTTATGCAT
TTCTTTCCAGACTTGTTCAACAGGCCAGCCATTACGCTCGTCATCAAAATCACTCGCATCAACCAAACCG
TTATTCATTCGTGATTGCGCCTGAGCGAGACGAAATACGCGATCGCTGTTAAAAGGACAATTACAAACAG
GAATCGAATGCAACCGGCGCAGGAACACTGCCAGCGCATCAACAATATTTTCACCTGAATCAGGATATTC
TTCTAATACCTGGAATGCTGTTTTCCCGGGGATCGCAGTGGTGAGTAACCATGCATCATCAGGAGTACGG
ATAAAATGCTTGATGGTCGGAAGAGGCATAAATTCCGTCAGCCAGTTTAGTCTGACCATCTCATCTGTAA
CATCATTGGCAACGCTACCTTTGCCATGTTTCAGAAACAACTCTGGCGCATCGGGCTTCCCATACAATCG
ATAGATTGTCGCACCTGATTGCCCGACATTATCGCGAGCCCATTTATACCCATATAAATCAGCATCCATG
TTGGAATTTAATCGCGGCCTAGAGCAAGACGTTTCCCGTTGAATATGGCTCATAACACCCCTTGTATTAC
TGTTTATGTAAGCAGACAGTTTTATTGTTCATGACCAAAATCCCTTAACGTGAGTTTTCGTTCCACTGAG
CGTCAGACCCCGTAGAAAAGATCAAAGGATCTTCTTGAGATCCTTTTTTTCTGCGCGTAATCTGCTGCTT
GCAAACAAAAAAACCACCGCTACCAGCGGTGGTTTGTTTGCCGGATCAAGAGCTACCAACTCTTTTTCCG
AAGGTAACTGGCTTCAGCAGAGCGCAGATACCAAATACTGTCCTTCTAGTGTAGCCGTAGTTAGGCCACC
ACTTCAAGAACTCTGTAGCACCGCCTACATACCTCGCTCTGCTAATCCTGTTACCAGTGGCTGCTGCCAG
TGGCGATAAGTCGTGTCTTACCGGGTTGGACTCAAGACGATAGTTACCGGATAAGGCGCAGCGGTCGGGC
TGAACGGGGGGTTCGTGCACACAGCCCAGCTTGGAGCGAACGACCTACACCGAACTGAGATACCTACAGC
GTGAGCTATGAGAAAGCGCCACGCTTCCCGAAGGGAGAAAGGCGGACAGGTATCCGGTAAGCGGCAGGGT
CGGAACAGGAGAGCGCACGAGGGAGCTTCCAGGGGGAAACGCCTGGTATCTTTATAGTCCTGTCGGGTTT
CGCCACCTCTGACTTGAGCGTCGATTTTTGTGATGCTCGTCAGGGGGGCGGAGCCTATGGAAAAACGCCA
GCAACGCGGCCTTTTTACGGTTCCTGGCCTTTTGCTGGCCTTTTGCTCACATGTTCTTTCCTGCGTTATC
CCCTGATTCTGTGGATAACCGTATTACCGCCTTTGAGTGAGCTGATACCGCTCGCCGCAGCCGAACGACC
GAGCGCAGCGAGTCAGTGAGCGAGGAAGCGGAAGAGCGCCTGATGCGGTATTTTCTCCTTACGCATCTGT
GCGGTATTTCACACCGCAATGGTGCACTCTCAGTACAATCTGCTCTGATGCCGCATAGTTAAGCCAGTAT
ACACTCCGCTATCGCTACGTGACTGGGTCATGGCTGCGCCCCGACACCCGCCAACACCCGCTGACGCGCC
CTGACGGGCTTGTCTGCTCCCGGCATCCGCTTACAGACAAGCTGTGACCGTCTCCGGGAGCTGCATGTGT
CAGAGGTTTTCACCGTCATCACCGAAACGCGCGAGGCAGCTGCGGTAAAGCTCATCAGCGTGGTCGTGAA
GCGATTCACAGATGTCTGCCTGTTCATCCGCGTCCAGCTCGTTGAGTTTCTCCAGAAGCGTTAATGTCTG
GCTTCTGATAAAGCGGGCCATGTTAAGGGCGGTTTTTTCCTGTTTGGTCACTGATGCCTCCGTGTAAGGG
GGATTTCTGTTCATGGGGGTAATGATACCGATGAAACGAGAGAGGATGCTCACGATACGGGTTACTGATG
ATGAACATGCCCGGTTACTGGAACGTTGTGAGGGTAAACAACTGGCGGTATGGATGCGGCGGGACCAGAG
AAAAATCACTCAGGGTCAATGCCAGCGCTTCGTTAATACAGATGTAGGTGTTCCACAGGGTAGCCAGCAG
CATCCTGCGATGCAGATCCGGAACATAATGGTGCAGGGCGCTGACTTCCGCGTTTCCAGACTTTACGAAA
CACGGAAACCGAAGACCATTCATGTTGTTGCTCAGGTCGCAGACGTTTTGCAGCAGCAGTCGCTTCACGT
TCGCTCGCGTATCGGTGATTCATTCTGCTAACCAGTAAGGCAACCCCGCCAGCCTAGCCGGGTCCTCAAC
GACAGGAGCACGATCATGCGCACCCGTGGGGCCGCCATGCCGGCGATAATGGCCTGCTTCTCGCCGAAAC
GTTTGGTGGCGGGACCAGTGACGAAGGCTTGAGCGAGGGCGTGCAAGATTCCGAATACCGCAAGCGACAG
GCCGATCATCGTCGCGCTCCAGCGAAAGCGGTCCTCGCCGAAAATGACCCAGAGCGCTGCCGGCACCTGT
CCTACGAGTTGCATGATAAAGAAGACAGTCATAAGTGCGGCGACGATAGTCATGCCCCGCGCCCACCGGA
AGGAGCTGACTGGGTTGAAGGCTCTCAAGGGCATCGGTCGAGATCCCGGTGCCTAATGAGTGAGCTAACT
TACATTAATTGCGTTGCGCTCACTGCCCGCTTTCCAGTCGGGAAACCTGTCGTGCCAGCTGCATTAATGA
ATCGGCCAACGCGCGGGGAGAGGCGGTTTGCGTATTGGGCGCCAGGGTGGTTTTTCTTTTCACCAGTGAG
ACGGGCAACAGCTGATTGCCCTTCACCGCCTGGCCCTGAGAGAGTTGCAGCAAGCGGTCCACGCTGGTTT
GCCCCAGCAGGCGAAAATCCTGTTTGATGGTGGTTAACGGCGGGATATAACATGAGCTGTCTTCGGTATC
GTCGTATCCCACTACCGAGATATCCGCACCAACGCGCAGCCCGGACTCGGTAATGGCGCGCATTGCGCCC
AGCGCCATCTGATCGTTGGCAACCAGCATCGCAGTGGGAACGATGCCCTCATTCAGCATTTGCATGGTTT
GTTGAAAACCGGACATGGCACTCCAGTCGCCTTCCCGTTCCGCTATCGGCTGAATTTGATTGCGAGTGAG
ATATTTATGCCAGCCAGCCAGACGCAGACGCGCCGAGACAGAACTTAATGGGCCCGCTAACAGCGCGATT
TGCTGGTGACCCAATGCGACCAGATGCTCCACGCCCAGTCGCGTACCGTCTTCATGGGAGAAAATAATAC
TGTTGATGGGTGTCTGGTCAGAGACATCAAGAAATAACGCCGGAACATTAGTGCAGGCAGCTTCCACAGC
AATGGCATCCTGGTCATCCAGCGGATAGTTAATGATCAGCCCACTGACGCGTTGCGCGAGAAGATTGTGC
ACCGCCGCTTTACAGGCTTCGACGCCGCTTCGTTCTACCATCGACACCACCACGCTGGCACCCAGTTGAT
CGGCGCGAGATTTAATCGCCGCGACAATTTGCGACGGCGCGTGCAGGGCCAGACTGGAGGTGGCAACGCC
AATCAGCAACGACTGTTTGCCCGCCAGTTGTTGTGCCACGCGGTTGGGAATGTAATTCAGCTCCGCCATC
GCCGCTTCCACTTTTTCCCGCGTTTTCGCAGAAACGTGGCTGGCCTGGTTCACCACGCGGGAAACGGTCT
GATAAGAGACACCGGCATACTCTGCGACATCGTATAACGTTACTGGTTTCACATTCACCACCCTGAATTG
ACTCTCTTCCGGGCGCTATCATGCCATACCGCGAAAGGTTTTGCGCCATTCGATGGTGTCCGGGATCTCG
ACGCTCTCCCTTATGCGACTCCTGCATTAGGAAGCAGCCCAGTAGTAGGTTGAGGCCGTTGAGCACCGCC
GCCGCAAGGAATGGTGCATGCAAGGAGATGGCGCCCAACAGTCCCCCGGCCACGGGGCCTGCCACCATAC
CCACGCCGAAACAAGCGCTCATGAGCCCGAAGTGGCGAGCCCGATCTTCCCCATCGGTGATGTCGGCGAT
ATAGGCGCCAGCAACCGCACCTGTGGCGCCGGTGATGCCGGCCACGATGCGTCCGGCGTAGAGGATCGAG
ATCTCGATCCCGCGAAAT
