>Addgene plasmid #139763 | TBXTA-c026 | depositor partial sequence | sequence record 270495 | Expressed ORF
CATATGCACCATCATCATCATCATTCTTCTATGTCCCCTATACTAGGTTATTGGAAAATTAAGGGCCTTG
TGCAACCCACTCGACTTCTTTTGGAATATCTTGAAGAAAAATATGAAGAGCATTTGTATGAGCGCGATGA
AGGTGATAAATGGCGAAACAAAAAGTTTGAATTGGGTTTGGAGTTTCCCAATCTTCCTTATTATATTGAT
GGTGATGTTAAATTAACACAGTCTATGGCCATCATACGTTATATAGCTGACAAGCACAACATGTTGGGTG
GTTGTCCAAAAGAGCGTGCAGAGATTTCAATGCTTGAAGGAGCGGTTTTGGATATTAGATACGGTGTTTC
GAGAATTGCATATAGTAAAGACTTTGAAACTCTCAAAGTTGATTTTCTTAGCAAGCTACCTGAAATGCTG
AAAATGTTCGAAGATCGTTTATGTCATAAAACATATTTAAATGGTGATCATGTAACCCATCCTGACTTCA
TGTTGTATGACGCTCTTGATGTTGTTTTATACATGGACCCAATGTGCCTGGATGCGTTCCCAAAATTAGT
TTGTTTTAAAAAACGTATTGAAGCTATCCCACAAATTGATAAGTACTTGAAATCCAGCAAGTATATAGCA
TGGCCTTTGCAGGGCTGGCAAGCCACGTTTGGTGGTGCCGACCATCCTCCAAAATCGAGCTCAGGTGTAG
ATCTGGGTACCGAGAACCTGTACTTCCAATCCATGTCCAATAGCAGCCCTGGCACCGAAAGCGCCGGTAA
GAGCCTACAGTACCGTGTGGACCATTTACTGAGCGCCGTGGAGAACGAACTACAGGCAGGCAGCGAAAAA
GGTGACCCGACCGAACGCGAACTGCGTGTGGGTCTGGAAGAAAGCGAACTGTGGCTGCGCTTTAAAGAGC
TGACCAACGAAATGATCGTGACCAAAAACGGCCGCCGCATGTTTCCTGTGCTGAAAGTTAACGTGAGCGG
CCTGGACCCGAACGCCATGTACAGCTTCCTGCTGGATTTCGTTGCCGCAGATAACCACCGCTGGAAGTAT
GTGAACGGCGAATGGGTGCCGGGTGGCAAACCGGAACCGCAGGCACCTAGCTGCGTGTATATCCACCCGG
ATAGCCCTAACTTCGGTGCCCATTGGATGAAAGCCCCGGTGAGCTTCAGCAAGGTGAAGCTGACCAACAA
ACTGAACGGCGGCGGCCAAATCATGCTGAACAGCTTACATAAATATGAACCTCGCATCCACATTGTGCGT
GTGGGCGGCCCGCAACGTATGATCACCAGCCATTGCTTCCCGGAGACACAGTTCATTGCCGTTACCGCCT
ACCAGAACGAGGAAATTACCGCACTGAAAATTAAATACAACCCTTTTGCAAAAGCCTTCTTAGATGCCAA
AGAGCGCAGCGACCACAAAGAAATGATGGAGGAACCGGGCGACAGCCAGCAGCCTGGTTATAGCCAATGG
GGCTGGCTGCTGCCGGGTACCAGTACACTGTGCCCGCCGGCAAACCCGCATCCTCAGTTTGGTGGCGCCC
TGAGCTTACCGAGCACCCACAGTTGTGATCGCTATCCTACCCTGCGTAGCCATCGTAGCAGTCCGTACCC
GAGCCCGTATGCACATCGTAACAACAGCCCGACATATAGCGACAACAGCCCGGCCTGTCTGAGCATGCTA
CAGAGCCATGATAACTGGAGCAGCCTGGGCATGCCGGCACATCCGAGCATGCTGCCGGTGAGTCACAATG
CCAGCCCGCCGACCAGTAGCAGCCAGTATCCTAGCCTGTGGAGCGTTAGTAACGGTGCAGTGACCCCGGG
TAGCCAGGCAGCAGCAGTTAGCAATGGTCTGGGCGCCCAGTTTTTTCGCGGCAGTCCGGCACATTACACC
CCGCTGACCCATCCTGTGAGTGCCCCGAGCAGTAGTGGTAGCCCGCTGTATGAAGGTGCCGCAGCCGCCA
CCGACATTGTTGACAGCCAGTATGATGCCGCCGCACAGGGTCGCCTGATTGCAAGCTGGACCCCTGTGAG
TCCGCCGAGCATGTGACAGTAAAGGTGGATACGGATCCGAATTCGAGCTCCGTCGACAAGCTTGCGGCCG
CACTCGAG
